>Addgene plasmid #184152 | pLY239 | addgene full sequence | sequence record 376092 | Addgene NGS Result
TTTAATTAAAGCGGATAACAATTTCACACAGGAGGCCGCCTAGGCCGCGGCCGCGCGAATTCGCGGCCGC
TTCTAGAGCCTAGTTGTCTTCATGCATGAAGACAAAATTAATACTAGAGGGACCAAAACGAAAAAAGACG
CTCGAAAGCGTCTCTTTTCTGGAATTTGGTACCGAGCTCTAGTATTATGACAACTTGACGGCTACATCAT
TCACTTTTTCTTCACAACCGGCACGGAACTCGCTCGGGCTGGCCCCGGTGCATTTTTTAAATACCCGCGA
GAAATAGAGTTGATCGTCAAAACCAACATTGCGACCGACGGTGGCGATAGGCATCCGGGTGGTGCTCAAA
AGCAGCTTCGCCTGGCTGATACGTTGGTCCTCGCGCCAGCTTAAGACGCTAATCCCTAACTGCTGGCGGA
AAAGATGTGACAGACGCGACGGCGACAAGCAAACATGCTGTGCGACGCTGGCGATATCAAAATTGCTGTC
TGCCAGGTGATCGCTGATGTACTGACAAGCCTCGCGTACCCGATTATCCATCGGTGGATGGAGCGACTCG
TTAATCGCTTCCATGCGCCGCAGTAACAATTGCTCAAGCAGATTTATCGCCAGCAGCTCCGAATAGCGCC
CTTCCCCTTGCCCGGCGTTAATGATTTGCCCAAACAGGTCGCTGAAATGCGGCTGGTGCGCTTCATCCGG
GCGAAAGAACCCCGTATTGGCAAATATTGACGGCCAGTTAAGCCATTCATGCCAGTAGGCGCGCGGACGA
AAGTAAACCCACTGGTGATACCATTCGCGAGCCTCCGGATGACGACCGTAGTGATGAATCTCTCCTGGCG
GGAACAGCAAAATATCACCCGGTCGGCAAACAAATTCTCGTCCCTGATTTTTCACCACCCCCTGACCGCG
AATGGTGAGATTGAGAATATAACCTTTCATTCCCAGCGGTCGGTCGATAAAAAAATCGAGATAACCGTTG
GCCTCAATCGGCGTTAAACCCGCCACCAGATGGGCATTAAACGAGTATCCCGGCAGCAGGGGATCATTTT
GCGCTTCAGCCATACTTTTCATACTCCCGCCATTCAGAGAAGAAACCAATTGTCCATATTGCATCAGACA
TTGCCGTCACTGCGTCTTTTACTGGCTCTTCTCGCTAACCAAACCGGTAACCCCGCTTATTAAAAGCATT
CTGTAACAAAGCGGGACCAAAGCCATGACAAAAACGCGTAACAAAAGTGTCTATAATCACGGCAGAAAAG
TCCACATTGATTATTTGCACGGCGTCACACTTTGCTATGCCATAGCATTTTTATCCATAAGATTAGCGGA
TCCTACCTGACGCTTTTTATCGCAACTCTCTACTGTTTCTCCATAGGTGGTCTTGACCAAGTAGCGTTAA
GGCTAGTCCGTTATCAACTTGAAAAAGTGGCACCGAGTCGGTGCGGGCCCTGAAGAAGGGCCCAAGGCTA
GGGCCCTGAAGAAGGGCCCGCAGGGCCCTGAAGAAGGGCCCTTTTTTTTACTAGAGCTCGGTACCAAATT
CCAGAAAAGAGGCCTCCCGAAAGGGGGGCCTTTTTTCGTTTTGGTCCTACTAGTAGCGGCCGCTGCAGGC
ATGCAAGCTTGCGGCCGCGTCGTGACTGGGAAAACCCTGGCGACTAGTCTTGGACTCCTGTTGATAGATC
CAGTAATGACCTCAGAACTCCATCTGGATTTGTTCAGAACGCTCGGTTGCCGCCGGGCGTTTTTTATTGG
TGAGAATCCAGGGGTCCCCAATAATTACGATTTAAATTTGTGTCTCAAAATCTCTGATGTTACATTGCAC
AAGATAAAAATATATCATCATGAACAATAAAACTGTCTGCTTACATAAACAGTAATACAAGGGGTGTTAT
GAGCCATATTCAGCGTGAAACGAGCTGTAGCCGTCCGCGTCTGAACAGCAACATGGATGCGGATCTGTAT
GGCTATAAATGGGCGCGTGATAACGTGGGTCAGAGCGGCGCGACCATTTATCGTCTGTATGGCAAACCGG
ATGCGCCGGAACTGTTTCTGAAACATGGCAAAGGCAGCGTGGCGAACGATGTGACCGATGAAATGGTGCG
TCTGAACTGGCTGACCGAATTTATGCCGCTGCCGACCATTAAACATTTTATTCGCACCCCGGATGATGCG
TGGCTGCTGACCACCGCGATTCCGGGCAAAACCGCGTTTCAGGTGCTGGAAGAATATCCGGATAGCGGCG
AAAACATTGTGGATGCGCTGGCCGTGTTTCTGCGTCGTCTGCATAGCATTCCGGTGTGCAACTGCCCGTT
TAACAGCGATCGTGTGTTTCGTCTGGCCCAGGCGCAGAGCCGTATGAACAACGGCCTGGTGGATGCGAGC
GATTTTGATGATGAACGTAACGGCTGGCCGGTGGAACAGGTGTGGAAAGAAATGCATAAACTGCTGCCGT
TTAGCCCGGATAGCGTGGTGACCCACGGCGATTTTAGCCTGGATAACCTGATTTTCGATGAAGGCAAACT
GATTGGCTGCATTGATGTGGGCCGTGTGGGCATTGCGGATCGTTATCAGGATCTGGCCATTCTGTGGAAC
TGCCTGGGCGAATTTAGCCCGAGCCTGCAAAAACGTCTGTTTCAGAAATATGGCATTGATAATCCGGATA
TGAACAAACTGCAATTTCATCTGATGCTGGATGAATTTTTCTAATAATTAATTGGACCGCGGTCCGCGCG
TTGTCCTTTTCCGCTGCATAACCCTGCTTCGGGGTCATTATAGCGATTTTTTCGGTATATCCATCCTTTT
TCGCACGATATACAGGATTTTGCCAAAGGGTTCGTGTAGACTTTCCTTGGTGTATCCAACGGCGTCAGCC
GGGCAGGATAGGTGAAGTAGGCCCACCCGCGAGCGGGTGTTCCTTCTTCACTGTCCCTTATTCGCACCTG
GCGGTGCTCAACGGGAATCCTGCTCTGCGAGGCTGGCCGTAGGCCGGCCGCGATGCAGGTGGCTGCTGAA
CCCCCAGCCGGAACTGACCCCACAAGGCCCTAGCGTTTGCAATGCACCAGGTCATCATTGACCCAGGCGT
GTTCCACCAGGCCGCTGCCTCGCAACTCTTCGCAGGCTTCGCCGACCTGCTCGCGCCACTTCTTCACGCG
GGTGGAATCCGATCCGCACATGAGGCGGAAGGTTTCCAGCTTGAGCGGGTACGGCTCCCGGTGCGAGCTG
AAATAGTCGAACATCCGTCGGGCCGTCGGCGACAGCTTGCGGTACTTCTCCCATATGAATTTCGTGTAGT
GGTCGCCAGCAAACAGCACGACGATTTCCTCGTCGATCAGGACCTGGCAACGGGACGTTTTCTTGCCACG
GTCCAGGACGCGGAAGCGGTGCAGCAGCGACACCGATTCCAGGTGCCCAACGCGGTCGGACGTGAAGCCC
ATCGCCGTCGCCTGTAGGCGCGACAGGCATTCCTCGGCCTTCGTGTAATACCGGCCATTGATCGACCAGC
CCAGGTCCTGGCAAAGCTCGTAGAACGTGAAGGTGATCGGCTCGCCGATAGGGGTGCGCTTCGCGTACTC
CAACACCTGCTGCCACACCAGTTCGTCATCGTCGGCCCGCAGCTCGACGCCGGTGTAGGTGATCTTCACG
TCCTTGTTGACGTGGAAAATGACCTTGTTTTGCAGCGCCTCGCGCGGGATTTTCTTGTTGCGCGTGGTGA
ACAGGGCAGAGCGGGCCGTGTCGTTTGGCATCGCTCGCATCGTGTCCGGCCACGGCGCAATATCGAACAA
GGAAAGCTGCATTTCCTTGATCTGCTGCTTCGTGTGTTTCAGCAACGCGGCCTGCTTGGCTTCGCTGACC
TGTTTTGCCAGGTCCTCGCCGGCGGTTTTTCGCTTCTTGGTCGTCATAGTTCCTCGCGTGTCGATGGTCA
TCGACTTCGCCAAACCTGCCGCCTCCTGTTCGAGACGACGCGAACGCTCCACGGCGGCCGATGGCGCGGG
CAGGGCAGGGGGAGCCAGTTGCACGCTGTCGCGCTCGATCTTGGCCGTAGCTTGCTGGACTATCGAGCCG
ACGGACTGGAAGGTTTCGCGGGGCGCACGCATGACGGTGCGGCTTGCGATGGTTTCGGCATCCTCGGCGG
AAAACCCCGCGTCGATCAGTTCTTGCCTGTATGCCTTCCGGTCAAACGTCCGATTCATTCACCCTCCTTG
CGGGATTGCCCCGGAATTAATTCCCCGGATCGATCCGTCGATCTTGATCCCCTGCGCCATCAGATCCTTG
GCGGCAAGAAAGCCATCCAGTTTACTTTGCAGGGCTTCCCAACCTTACCAGAGGGCGCCCCAGCTGGCAA
TTCCGGTTCGCTTGCTGTCCATAAAACCGCCCAGTCTAGCTATCGCCATGTAAGCCCACTGCAAGCTACC
TGCTTTCTCTTTGCGCTTGCGTTTTCCCTTGTCCAGATAGCCCAGTAGCTGACATTCATCCGGGGTCAGC
ACCGTTTCTGCGGACTGGCTTTCTACGTGGCTGCCATTTTTGGGGTGAGGCCGTTCGCGGCCGAGGGGCG
CAGCCCCTGGGGGGATGGGAGGCCCGCGTTAGCGGGCCGGGAGGGTTCGAGAAGGGGGGGCACCCCCCTT
CGGCGTGCGCGGTCACGCGCACAGGGCGCAGCCCTGGTTAAAAACAAGGTTTATAAATATTGGTTTAAAA
GCAGGTTAAAAGACAGGTTAGCGGTGGCCGAAAAACGGGCGGAAACCCTTGCAAATGCTGGATTTTCTGC
CTGTGGACAGCCCCTCAAATGTCAATAGGTGCGCCCCTCATCTGTCAGCACTCTGCCCCTCAAGTGTCAA
GGATCGCGCCCCTCATCTGTCAGTAGTCGCGCCCCTCAAGTGTCAATACCGCAGGGCACTTATCCCCAGG
CTTGTCCACATCATCTGTGGGAAACTCGCGTAAAATCAGGCGTTTTCGCCGATTTGCGAGGCTGGCCAGC
TCCACGTCGCCGGCCGAAATCGAGCCTGCCCCTCATCTGTCAACGCCGCGCCGGGTGAGTCGGCCCCTCA
AGTGTCAACGTCCGCCCCTCATCTGTCAGTGAGGGCCAAGTTTTCCGCGAGGTATCCACAACGCCGGCGG
CCCTACATGGCTCTGCTGTAGTGAGTGGGTTGCGCTCCGGCAGCGGTCCTGATCCCCCGCAGAAAAAAAG
GATCTCAAGAAGATCCTTTGATCTTTTCTACGGCGCGCCCAGCTGTCTAGGGCGGCGGATTTGTCCTACT
CAGGAGAGCGTTCACCGACAAACAACAGATAAAACGAAAGGCCCAGTCTTTCGACTGAGCCTTTCGTTTT
ATTTGATGCC
Features (pLannotate 1.2.2; 17 found; start..end, strand, type, name):
     57..78      +  misc_feature   BioBrick prefix: BioBrick prefix for parts that do not start with "ATG"
    185..1063    -  CDS            araC: L-arabinose regulatory protein; araC
   1090..1374    +  promoter       araBAD promoter: araBAD; promoter of the L-arabinose operon of E. coli; the araC regulatory gene is transcribed in the opposite direction (Guzman et al., 1995)
   1398..1444    +  misc_RNA       gRNA scaffold (fragment): guide RNA scaffold for the Streptococcus pyogenes CRISPR/Cas9 system
   1445..1463    +  protein_bind   boxB: λ N peptide binding site consisting of an RNA hairpin within the N-utliization (nut) site of the λ bacteriophage transcript (Tan and Frankel, 1995) λN peptide
   1471..1489    +  protein_bind   boxB: λ N peptide binding site consisting of an RNA hairpin within the N-utliization (nut) site of the λ bacteriophage transcript (Tan and Frankel, 1995) λN peptide
   1493..1511    +  protein_bind   boxB: λ N peptide binding site consisting of an RNA hairpin within the N-utliization (nut) site of the λ bacteriophage transcript (Tan and Frankel, 1995) λN peptide
   1588..1608    +  misc_feature   BioBrick suffix: universal suffix for all parts
   1628..1652    +  CDS            lacZα (fragment): LacZα fragment of β-galactosidase; lacZ fragment
   1663..1757    +  terminator     lambda t0 terminator: transcription terminator from phage lambda
   1889..2701    +  CDS            aphA1: KKA1_ECOLX - Also known as nptI. Protein inferred from homology: Swiss-Prot protein existence level 3. Resistance to kanamycin and structurally-related aminoglycosides, including amikacin. From Escherichia coli.
   2871..2979    +  oriT           oriT: incP origin of transfer
   3040..4188    -  CDS            trfA: trans-acting replication protein that binds to and activates oriV
   4240..4521    -  CDS            tnpA (fragment): TN5P_ECOLX - Also known as tnp. Experimental evidence at protein level: Swiss-Prot protein existence level 1. Mediates transposition of transposon Tn5 by a 'cut and paste' mechanism. First, the monomeric transposase binds the 19 bp inverted DNA repeats flanking the transposon. Then, dimerization of the DNA- bound transposase creates a synaptic DNA complex. After nicking of the first DNA strand, excision of the transposon proceeds through a series of intermediates. The transposase then mediates the insertion of the transposon at a new site by strand transfer. The activity of the wild- type tran
   4581..5112    -  rep_origin     oriV: incP origin of replication
   5168..5203    -  rep_origin     CloDF13 ori (fragment): Plasmids containing the CloDF13 (CDF) origin of replication can be propagated in E. coli cells that contain additional plasmids with compatible origins.
   5239..5325    -  terminator     rrnB T1 terminator: Escherichia coli rrnB; transcription terminator T1 from the E. coli rrnB gene
