[The description below was written by a language model from this plasmid's Addgene catalogue record and pLannotate feature annotations shown in this document.]
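Description:
pLY239 is a low-copy bacterial expression plasmid for synthetic biology, built on the pSEVA221 backbone from the Standard European Vector Architecture collection. It replicates through the broad-host-range RK2/incP system, with oriV and the trans-acting replication protein gene trfA. It also carries an incP oriT that permits conjugative mobilisation when transfer functions are supplied by a helper. Selection is by kanamycin, conferred by the aphA1 (nptI) aminoglycoside phosphotransferase gene. The cargo region is insulated by the lambda t0 and rrnB T1 terminators typical of SEVA vectors. Short annotated fragments of lacZα, a Tn5 transposase and a CloDF13 origin are probably backbone remnants or partial matches rather than functional parts.

The insert sits between a BioBrick prefix and suffix and was cloned via EcoRI and SpeI. It is an arabinose-inducible cassette consisting of araC, transcribed divergently, and the araBAD promoter, which drives the synthetic RNA s-tracrRNA-R3. The annotation places a partial Streptococcus pyogenes Cas9 guide RNA scaffold just downstream of the promoter, followed by three boxB hairpins, the RNA motifs bound by the phage lambda N peptide. The record does not state what these hairpins do in this design. According to the deposit information, the transcript is a shortened, reprogrammed tracrRNA. It is intended to hijack RFP mRNA at "target site 3" so that the mRNA serves as a CRISPR RNA. The associated work repurposes cellular RNAs as crRNAs and builds sequence-specific RNA biosensors. No Cas9 gene or RFP gene is annotated on this plasmid, so these components would presumably have to be supplied from elsewhere.
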