Addgene plasmid #184152: pLY239
Purpose: Reprogrammed short tracrRNA generator for hijacking RFP mRNA as CRISPR RNA (target site 3)
Depositing lab: Baojun Wang. Depositing organization: University of Edinburgh. Publication: Reprogrammed tracrRNAs enable repurposing of RNAs as crRNAs and sequence-specific RNA biosensors. Liu Y, Pinto F, Wan X, Yang Z, Peng S, Li M, Cooper JM, Xie Z, French CE, Wang B. Nat Commun. 2022 Apr 11;13(1):1937. doi: 10.1038/s41467-022-29604-x. PubMed 35410423.
Backbone
  Vector backbone: pSEVA221
  Backbone manufacturer: by de Lorenzo's Lab (The Standard European Vector Architecture (SEVA) platform)
  Backbone size w/o insert (bp): 3821
  Total vector size (bp): 5329
  Vector type: Bacterial Expression, Synthetic Biology
Growth in bacteria
  Bacterial resistance: Kanamycin, 50 μg/mL
  Growth temperature: 37°C
  Growth strain: DH5alpha
  Growth instructions: Culture in the Lennox’s Luria-Bertani (LB) medium (10 g/L peptone, 5 g/L yeast extract, 5 g/L NaCl)
  Copy number: Low Copy
Gene/Insert
  Gene/Insert name: s-tracrRNA-R3
  Species: Synthetic
  Insert size (bp): 1466
  Promoter: araBAD promoter
  Cloning method: Restriction Enzyme; 5′ cloning site EcoRI (not destroyed); 3′ cloning site SpeI (not destroyed)
  Sequencing primers: 5′ AGGGCGGCGGATTTGTCC; 3′ GCGGCAACCGAGCGTTC
Terms and licenses: Academic/Nonprofit Terms; Industry Terms: Not Available to Industry
How to cite: pLY239 was a gift from Baojun Wang (Addgene plasmid # 184152 ; http://n2t.net/addgene:184152 ; RRID:Addgene_184152)
